>Addgene plasmid #77480 | ERBB3 gRNA (BRDN0001149441) | addgene full sequence | sequence record 187844 | Addgene Assembled Sequence
CCCGGGTGCAAAGATGGATAAAGTTTTAAACAGAGAGGAATCTTTGCAGCTAATGGACCTTCTAGGTCTT
GAAAGGAGTGGGAATTGGCTCCGGTGCCCGTCAGTGGGCAGAGCGCACATCGCCCACAGTCCCCGAGAAG
TTGGGGGGAGGGGTCGGCAATTGATCCGGTGCCTAGAGAAGGTGGCGCGGGGTAAACTGGGAAAGTGATG
TCGTGTACTGGCTCCGCCTTTTTCCCGAGGGTGGGGGAGAACCGTATATAAGTGCAGTAGTCGCCGTGAA
CGTTCTTTTTCGCAACGGGTTTGCCGCCAGAACACAGGTAAGTGCCGTGTGTGGTTCCCGCGGGCCTGGC
CTCTTTACGGGTTATGGCCCTTGCGTGCCTTGAATTACTTCCACCTGGCTGCAGTACGTGATTCTTGATC
CCGAGCTTCGGGTTGGAAGTGGGTGGGAGAGTTCGAGGCCTTGCGCTTAAGGAGCCCCTTCGCCTCGTGC
TTGAGTTGAGGCCTGGCCTGGGCGCTGGGGCCGCCGCGTGCGAATCTGGTGGCACCTTCGCGCCTGTCTC
GCTGCTTTCGATAAGTCTCTAGCCATTTAAAATTTTTGATGACCTGCTGCGACGCTTTTTTTCTGGCAAG
ATAGTCTTGTAAATGCGGGCCAAGATCTGCACACTGGTATTTCGGTTTTTGGGGCCGCGGGCGGCGACGG
GGCCCGTGCGTCCCAGCGCACATGTTCGGCGAGGCGGGGCCTGCGAGCGCGGCCACCGAGAATCGGACGG
GGGTAGTCTCAAGCTGGCCGGCCTGCTCTGGTGCCTGGCCTCGCGCCGCCGTGTATCGCCCCGCCCTGGG
CGGCAAGGCTGGCCCGGTCGGCACCAGTTGCGTGAGCGGAAAGATGGCCGCTTCCCGGCCCTGCTGCAGG
GAGCTCAAAATGGAGGACGCGGCGCTCGGGAGAGCGGGCGGGTGAGTCACCCACACAAAGGAAAAGGGCC
TTTCCGTCCTCAGCCGTCGCTTCATGTGACTCCACGGAGTACCGGGCGCCGTCCAGGCACCTCGATTAGT
TCTCGAGCTTTTGGAGTACGTCGTCTTTAGGTTGGGGGGAGGGGTTTTATGCGATGGAGTTTCCCCACAC
TGAGTGGGTGGAGACTGAAGTTAGGCCAGCTTGGCACTTGATGTAATTCTCCTTGGAATTTGCCCTTTTT
GAGTTTGGATCTTGGTTCATTCTCAAGCCTCAGACAGTGGTTCAAAGTTTTTTTCTTCCATTTCAGGTGT
CGTGACGTACGGCCACCATGACCGAGTACAAGCCCACGGTGCGCCTCGCCACCCGCGACGACGTCCCCAG
GGCCGTACGCACCCTCGCCGCCGCGTTCGCCGACTACCCCGCCACGCGCCACACCGTCGATCCGGACCGC
CACATCGAGCGGGTCACCGAGCTGCAAGAACTCTTCCTCACGCGCGTCGGGCTCGACATCGGCAAGGTGT
GGGTCGCGGACGACGGCGCCGCCGTGGCGGTCTGGACCACGCCGGAGAGCGTCGAAGCGGGGGCGGTGTT
CGCCGAGATCGGCCCGCGCATGGCCGAGTTGAGCGGTTCCCGGCTGGCCGCGCAGCAACAGATGGAAGGC
CTCCTGGCGCCGCACCGGCCCAAGGAGCCCGCGTGGTTCCTGGCCACCGTCGGAGTCTCGCCCGACCACC
AGGGCAAGGGTCTGGGCAGCGCCGTCGTGCTCCCCGGAGTGGAGGCGGCCGAGCGCGCCGGGGTGCCCGC
CTTCCTGGAGACCTCCGCGCCCCGCAACCTCCCCTTCTACGAGCGGCTCGGCTTCACCGTCACCGCCGAC
GTCGAGGTGCCCGAAGGACCGCGCACCTGGTGCATGACCCGCAAGCCCGGTGCCTGAACGCGTTAAGTCG
ACAATCAACCTCTGGATTACAAAATTTGTGAAAGATTGACTGGTATTCTTAACTATGTTGCTCCTTTTAC
GCTATGTGGATACGCTGCTTTAATGCCTTTGTATCATGCTATTGCTTCCCGTATGGCTTTCATTTTCTCC
TCCTTGTATAAATCCTGGTTGCTGTCTCTTTATGAGGAGTTGTGGCCCGTTGTCAGGCAACGTGGCGTGG
TGTGCACTGTGTTTGCTGACGCAACCCCCACTGGTTGGGGCATTGCCACCACCTGTCAGCTCCTTTCCGG
GACTTTCGCTTTCCCCCTCCCTATTGCCACGGCGGAACTCATCGCCGCCTGCCTTGCCCGCTGCTGGACA
GGGGCTCGGCTGTTGGGCACTGACAATTCCGTGGTGTTGTCGGGGAAATCATCGTCCTTTCCTTGGCTGC
TCGCCTGTGTTGCCACCTGGATTCTGCGCGGGACGTCCTTCTGCTACGTCCCTTCGGCCCTCAATCCAGC
GGACCTTCCTTCCCGCGGCCTGCTGCCGGCTCTGCGGCCTCTTCCGCGTCTTCGCCTTCGCCCTCAGACG
AGTCGGATCTCCCTTTGGGCCGCCTCCCCGCGTCGACTTTAAGACCAATGACTTACAAGGCAGCTGTAGA
TCTTAGCCACTTTTTAAAAGAAAAGGGGGGACTGGAAGGGCTAATTCACTCCCAACGAAGACAAGATCTG
CTTTTTGCTTGTACTGGGTCTCTCTGGTTAGACCAGATCTGAGCCTGGGAGCTCTCTGGCTAACTAGGGA
ACCCACTGCTTAAGCCTCAATAAAGCTTGCCTTGAGTGCTTCAAGTAGTGTGTGCCCGTCTGTTGTGTGA
CTCTGGTAACTAGAGATCCCTCAGACCCTTTTAGTCAGTGTGGAAAATCTCTAGCAGTACGTATAGTAGT
TCATGTCATCTTATTATTCAGTATTTATAACTTGCAAAGAAATGAATATCAGAGAGTGAGAGGAACTTGT
TTATTGCAGCTTATAATGGTTACAAATAAAGCAATAGCATCACAAATTTCACAAATAAAGCATTTTTTTC
ACTGCATTCTAGTTGTGGTTTGTCCAAACTCATCAATGTATCTTATCATGTCTGGCTCTAGCTATCCCGC
CCCTAACTCCGCCCATCCCGCCCCTAACTCCGCCCAGTTCCGCCCATTCTCCGCCCCATGGCTGACTAAT
TTTTTTTATTTATGCAGAGGCCGAGGCCGCCTCGGCCTCTGAGCTATTCCAGAAGTAGTGAGGAGGCTTT
TTTGGAGGCCTAGGGACGTACCCAATTCGCCCTATAGTGAGTCGTATTACGCGCGCTCACTGGCCGTCGT
TTTACAACGTCGTGACTGGGAAAACCCTGGCGTTACCCAACTTAATCGCCTTGCAGCACATCCCCCTTTC
GCCAGCTGGCGTAATAGCGAAGAGGCCCGCACCGATCGCCCTTCCCAACAGTTGCGCAGCCTGAATGGCG
AATGGG
[124 nt withheld, positions 3367-3490]
C
[91 nt withheld, positions 3492-3582]
A
[49 nt withheld, positions 3584-3632]
CCTTTGACGTTGGAGTCCACGTTCTTT
[37 nt withheld, positions 3660-3696]
ACCCTATCTCGGTCTATTCTTTTGATTTATAAGGGATTTTGCCGATTTCGGCCTATTGGTTAAAAAATGA
GCTGATTTAACAAAAATTTAACGCGAATTTTAACAAAATATTAACGCTTACAATTTAGGTGGCACTTTTC
GGGGAAATGTGCGCGGAACCCCTATTTGTTTATTTTTCTAAATACATTCAAATATGTATCCGCTCATGAG
ACAATAACCCTGATAAATGCTTCAATAATATTGAAAAAGGAAGAGTATGAGTATTCAACATTTCCGTGTC
GCCCTTATTCCCTTTTTTGCGGCATTTTGCCTTCCTGTTTTTGCTCACCCAGAAACGCTGGTGAAAGTAA
AAGATGCTGAAGATCAGTTGGGTGCACGAGTGGGTTACATCGAACTGGATCTCAACAGCGGTAAGATCCT
TGAGAGTTTTCGCCCCGAAGAACGTTTTCCAATGATGAGCACTTTTAAAGTTCTGCTATGTGGCGCGGTA
TTATCCCGTATTGACGCCGGGCAAGAGCAACTCGGTCGCCGCATACACTATTCTCAGAATGACTTGGTTG
AGTACTCACCAGTCACAGAAAAGCATCTTACGGATGGCATGACAGTAAGAGAATTATGCAGTGCTGCCAT
AACCATGAGTGATAACACTGCGGCCAACTTACTTCTGACAACGATCGGAGGACCGAAGGAGCTAACCGCT
TTTTTGCACAACATGGGGGATCATGTAACTCGCCTTGATCGTTGGGAACCGGAGCTGAATGAAGCCATAC
CAAACGACGAGCGTGACACCACGATGCCTGTAGCAATGGCAACAACGTTGCGCAAACTATTAACTGGCGA
ACTACTTACTCTAGCTTCCCGGCAACAATTAATAGACTGGATGGAGGCGGATAAAGTTGCAGGACCACTT
CTGCGCTCGGCCCTTCCGGCTGGCTGGTTTATTGCTGATAAATCTGGAGCCGGTGAGCGTGGGTCTCGCG
GTATCATTGCAGCACTGGGGCCAGATGGTAAGCCCTCCCGTATCGTAGTTATCTACACGACGGGGAGTCA
GGCAACTATGGATGAACGAAATAGACAGATCGCTGAGATAGGTGCCTCACTGATTAAGCATTGGTAACTG
TCAGACCAAGTTTACTCATATATACTTTAGATTGATTTAAAACTTCATTTTTAATTTAAAAGGATCTAGG
TGAAGATCCTTTTTGATAATCTCATGACCAAAATCCCTTAACGTGAGTTTTCGTTCCACTGAGCGTCAGA
CCCCGTAGAAAAGATCAAAGGATCTTCTTGAGATCCTTTTTTTCTGCGCGTAATCTGCTGCTTGCAAACA
AAAAAACCACCGCTACCAGCGGTGGTTTGTTTGCCGGATCAAGAGCTACCAACTCTTTTTCCGAAGGTAA
CTGGCTTCAGCAGAGCGCAGATACCAAATACTGTTCTTCTAGTGTAGCCGTAGTTAGGCCACCACTTCAA
GAACTCTGTAGCACCGCCTACATACCTCGCTCTGCTAATCCTGTTACCAGTGGCTGCTGCCAGTGGCGAT
AAGTCGTGTCTTACCGGGTTGGACTCAAGACGATAGTTACCGGATAAGGCGCAGCGGTCGGGCTGAACGG
GGGGTTCGTGCACACAGCCCAGCTTGGAGCGAACGACCTACACCGAACTGAGATACCTACAGCGTGAGCT
ATGAGAAAGCGCCACGCTTCCCGAAGGGAGAAAGGCGGACAGGTATCCGGTAAGCGGCAGGGTCGGAACA
GGAGAGCGCACGAGGGAGCTTCCAGGGGGAAACGCCTGGTATCTTTATAGTCCTGTCGGGTTTCGCCACC
TCTGACTTGAGCGTCGATTTTTGTGATGCTCGTCAGGGGGGCGGAGCCTATGGAAAAACGCCAGCAACGC
GGCCTTTTTACGGTTCCTGGCCTTTTGCTGGCCTTTTGCTCACATGTTCTTTCCTGCGTTATCCCCTGAT
TCTGTGGATAACCGTATTACCGCCTTTGAGTGAGCTGATACCGCTCGCCGCAGCCGAACGACCGAGCGCA
GCGAGTCAGTGAGCGAGGAAGCGGAAGAGCGCCCAATACGCAAACCGCCTCTCCCCGCGCGTTGGCCGAT
TCATTAATGCAGCTGGCACGACAGGTTTCCCGACTGGAAAGCGGGCAGTGAGCGCAACGCAATTAATGTG
AGTTAGCTCACTCATTAGGCACCCCAGGCTTTACACTTTATGCTTCCGGCTCGTATGTTGTGTGGAATTG
TGAGCGGATAACAATTTCACACAGGAAACAGCTATGACCATGATTACGCCAAGCGCGCAATTAACCCTCA
CTAAAGGGAACAAAAGCTGGAGCTGCAAGCTTAATGTAGTCTTATGCAATACTCTTGTAGTCTTGCAACA
TGGTAACGATGAGTTAGCAACATGCCTTACAAGGAGAGAAAAAGCACCGTGCATGCCGATTGGTGGAAGT
AAGGTGGTACGATCGTGCCTTATTAGGAAGGCAACAGACGGGTCTGACATGGATTGGACGAACCACTGAA
TTGCCGCATTGCAGAGATATTGTATTTAAGTGCCTAGCTCGATACATAAACGGGTCTCTCTGGTTAGACC
AGATCTGAGCCTGGGAGCTCTCTGGCTAACTAGGGAACCCACTGCTTAAGCCTCAATAAAGCTTGCCTTG
AGTGCTTCAAGTAGTGTGTGCCCGTCTGTTGTGTGACTCTGGTAACTAGAGATCCCTCAGACCCTTTTAG
TCAGTGTGGAAAATCTCTAGCAGTGGCGCCCGAACAGGGACTTGAAAGCGAAAGGGAAACCAGAGGAGCT
CTCTCGACGCAGGACTCGGCTTGCTGAAGCGCGCACGGCAAGAGGCGAGGGGCGGCGACTGGTGAGTACG
CCAAAAATTTTGACTAGCGGAGGCTAGAAGGAGAGAGATGGGTGCGAGAGCGTCAGTATTAAGCGGGGGA
GAATTAGATCGCGATGGGAAAAAATTCGGTTAAGGCCAGGGGGAAAGAAAAAATATAAATTAAAACATAT
AGTATGGGCAAGCAGGGAGCTAGAACGATTCGCAGTTAATCCTGGCCTGTTAGAAACATCAGAAGGCTGT
AGACAAATACTGGGACAGCTACAACCATCCCTTCAGACAGGATCAGAAGAACTTAGATCATTATATAATA
CAGTAGCAACCCTCTATTGTGTGCATCAAAGGATAGAGATAAAAGACACCAAGGAAGCTTTAGACAAGAT
AGAGGAAGAGCAAAACAAAAGTAAGACCACCGCACAGCAAGCGGCCGCTGATCTTCAGACCTGGAGGAGG
AGATATGAGGGACAATTGGAGAAGTGAATTATATAAATATAAAGTAGTAAAAATTGAACCATTAGGAGTA
GCACCCACCAAGGCAAAGAGAAGAGTGGTGCAGAGAGAAAAAAGAGCAGTGGGAATAGGAGCTTTGTTCC
TTGGGTTCTTGGGAGCAGCAGGAAGCACTATGGGCGCAGCGTCAATGACGCTGACGGTACAGGCCAGACA
ATTATTGTCTGGTATAGTGCAGCAGCAGAACAATTTGCTGAGGGCTATTGAGGCGCAACAGCATCTGTTG
CAACTCACAGTCTGGGGCATCAAGCAGCTCCAGGCAAGAATCCTGGCTGTGGAAAGATACCTAAAGGATC
AACAGCTCCTGGGGATTTGGGGTTGCTCTGGAAAACTCATTTGCACCACTGCTGTGCCTTGGAATGCTAG
TTGGAGTAATAAATCTCTGGAACAGATTTGGAATCACACGACCTGGATGGAGTGGGACAGAGAAATTAAC
AATTACACAAGCTTAATACACTCCTTAATTGAAGAATCGCAAAACCAGCAAGAAAAGAATGAACAAGAAT
TATTGGAATTAGATAAATGGGCAAGTTTGTGGAATTGGTTTAACATAACAAATTGGCTGTGGTATATAAA
ATTATTCATAATGATAGTAGGAGGCTTGGTAGGTTTAAGAATAGTTTTTGCTGTACTTTCTATAGTGAAT
AGAGTTAGGCAGGGATATTCACCATTATCGTTTCAGACCCACCTCCCAACCCCGAGGGGACCCAGAGAGG
GCCTATTTCCCATGATTCCTTCATATTTGCATATACGATACAAGGCTGTTAGAGAGATAATTAGAATTAA
TTTGACTGTAAACACAAAGATATTAGTACAAAATACGTGACGTAGAAAGTAATAATTTCTTGGGTAGTTT
GCAGTTTTAAAATTATGTTTTAAAATGGACTATCATATGCTTACCGTAACTTGAAAGTATTTCGATTTCT
TGGCTTTATATATCTTGTGGAAAGGACGAAACACCGATCATGTGAGACAACACCGGGTTTTAGAGCTAGA
AATAGCAAGTTAAAATAAGGCTAGTCCGTTATCAACTTGAAAAAGTGGCACCGAGTCGGTGCTTTTTTAA
GCTTGGCGTAACTAGATCTTGAGACAAATGGCAGTATTCATCCACAATTTTAAAAGAAAAGGGGGGATTG
GGGGGTACAGTGCAGGGGAAAGAATAGTAGACATAATAGCAACAGACATACAAACTAAAGAATTACAAAA
ACAAATTACAAAAATTCAAAATTTTCGGGTTTATTACAGGGACAGCAGAGATCCACTTTGGCGCCGGCTC
GAGGGGG
Features (pLannotate 1.2.2; 29 found; start..end, strand, type, name):
     14..80      +  CDS            small t antigen (fragment): SV40 (simian virus 40) small t antigen
    106..317     +  promoter       EF-1α core promoter: core promoter for human elongation factor EF-1α
    318..1256    +  intron         EF-1α intron A: intron upstream of the start codon of human EF-1α
   1278..1877    +  CDS            PuroR (fragment): puromycin N-acetyltransferase; pac from Streptomyces; confers resistance to puromycin
   1893..2481    +  misc_feature   WPRE: woodchuck hepatitis virus posttranscriptional regulatory element
   2532..2551    +  misc_feature   cPPT/CTS (fragment): central polypurine tract and central termination sequence of HIV-1
   2553..2786    +  LTR            3' LTR (ΔU3): self-inactivating 3' long terminal repeat (LTR) from HIV-1
   2864..2985    +  polyA_signal   SV40 poly(A) signal: SV40 polyadenylation signal
   3025..3160    +  rep_origin     SV40 ori: SV40 origin of replication
   3181..3199    -  promoter       T7 promoter: promoter for bacteriophage T7 RNA polymerase
   3207..3362    +  CDS            lacZα (fragment): LacZα fragment of β-galactosidase; lacZ fragment
   3367..3795    +  rep_origin     f1 ori (sequence partly withheld): f1 bacteriophage origin of replication; arrow indicates direction of (+) strand synthesis
   3848..3952    +  promoter       AmpR promoter: bla
   3953..4813    +  CDS            AmpR: β-lactamase; bla; confers resistance to ampicillin, carbenicillin, and related antibiotics
   4984..5572    +  rep_origin     ori: high-copy-number ColE1/pMB1/pBR322/pUC origin of replication
   5755..5847    +  CDS            lacI (fragment): lac repressor; lacI; The lac repressor binds to the lac operator to inhibit transcription in E. coli. This inhibition can be relieved by adding lactose or isopropyl-β-D-thiogalactopyranoside (IPTG).
   5860..5881    +  protein_bind   CAP binding site: CAP binding activates transcription in the presence of cAMP. E. coli catabolite activator protein
   5896..5926    +  promoter       lac promoter: promoter for the E. coli lac operon
   5934..5950    +  protein_bind   lac operator: The lac repressor binds to the lac operator to inhibit transcription in E. coli. This inhibition can be relieved by adding lactose or isopropyl-β-D-thiogalactopyranoside (IPTG). lac repressor encoded by lacI
   5995..6013    +  promoter       T3 promoter: promoter for bacteriophage T3 RNA polymerase
   6041..6267    +  promoter       RSV promoter: Rous sarcoma virus enhancer/promoter
   6268..6448    +  LTR            5' LTR (truncated): truncated 5' long terminal repeat (LTR) from HIV-1
   6495..6620    +  misc_feature   HIV-1 Ψ: packaging signal of human immunodeficiency virus type 1
   6604..6967    +  CDS            HIV-1 gag (fragment): gag protein from human immunodeficiency virus 1; gag
   7113..7346    +  misc_feature   RRE: The Rev response element (RRE) of HIV-1 allows for Rev-dependent mRNA export from the nucleus to the cytoplasm.
   7723..7749    +  CDS            Rev (fragment): human immunodeficiency virus 1 (HIV-1) Rev protein; rev; enhances nuclear export of unspliced and incompletely spliced viral mRNAs
   7753..7993    +  promoter       U6 promoter: RNA polymerase III promoter for human U6 snRNA
   8023..8098    +  misc_RNA       gRNA scaffold: guide RNA scaffold for the Streptococcus pyogenes CRISPR/Cas9 system
   8154..8271    +  misc_feature   cPPT/CTS: central polypurine tract and central termination sequence of HIV-1
