[The description below was written by a language model from this plasmid's Addgene catalogue record and pLannotate feature annotations shown in this document.]
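Description:
ERBB3 gRNA (BRDN0001149441) is a third-generation lentiviral single-guide RNA plasmid built on the lentiGuide-Puro backbone and designed to target human ERBB3 (HER3), with the guide designed against the NM_001982.3 reference transcript. The assembled sequence is 8,323 nt. In bacteria it is maintained as a high-copy plasmid through a ColE1/pUC-type origin and selected with ampicillin via the β-lactamase gene. An f1 origin, an SV40 origin and remnants of lac, T3 and T7 cloning-vector elements are also annotated in the backbone.

The lentiviral transfer cassette begins with an RSV promoter fused to a truncated HIV-1 5' LTR, which drives Tat-independent production of the genomic RNA. This is followed by the Ψ packaging signal with a partial gag region, the Rev response element for Rev-dependent nuclear export, and a cPPT/CTS that aids nuclear import of the reverse-transcribed genome. It ends in a self-inactivating ΔU3 3' LTR with a downstream SV40 polyadenylation signal.

Two expression units sit within this cassette. A human U6 RNA polymerase III promoter transcribes the ERBB3-specific spacer joined to the Streptococcus pyogenes Cas9 guide scaffold. An EF-1α core promoter with its intron A drives puromycin N-acetyltransferase, followed by a WPRE to boost transcript expression, so transduced mammalian cells can be selected with puromycin.

The plasmid does not encode Cas9, so it is meant to be used with a separate Cas9 vector or in cells that already express Cas9. It is typically used for ERBB3 gene disruption, and the guide belongs to a human kinome gRNA collection derived from work on optimized sgRNA design.
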