Addgene plasmid #77480: ERBB3 gRNA (BRDN0001149441)
Purpose: 3rd generation lentiviral gRNA plasmid targeting human ERBB3
Depositing lab: John Doench & David Root. Depositing organization: Broad Institute. Publication: Optimized sgRNA design to maximize activity and minimize off-target effects of CRISPR-Cas9. Doench JG, Fusi N, Sullender M, Hegde M, Vaimberg EW, Donovan KF, Smith I, Tothova Z, Wilen C, Orchard R, Virgin HW, Listgarten J, Root DE. Nat Biotechnol. 2016 Jan 18. doi: 10.1038/nbt.3437. PubMed 26780180.
Backbone
  Vector backbone: lentiGuide-Puro
  Backbone manufacturer: Zhang Lab (Addgene plasmid # 52963)
  Vector type: Mammalian Expression, Lentiviral, CRISPR
  Selectable markers: Puromycin
Growth in bacteria
  Bacterial resistance: Ampicillin, 100 μg/mL
  Growth temperature: 37°C
  Growth strain: DH5alpha
  Copy number: High Copy
Gene/Insert
  Gene/Insert name: ERBB3 (alt names: ERBB3; NM_001982.3)
  gRNA/shRNA sequence: ATCATGTGAGACAACACCGG
  Species: H. sapiens (human)
  Entrez Gene: ERBB3 (a.k.a. ErbB-3, FERLK, HER3, LCCS2, MDA-BF-1, VSCN1, c-erbB-3, c-erbB3, erbB3-S, p180-ErbB3, p45-sErbB3, p85-sErbB3)
  Promoter: hU6
  Cloning method: Unknown
  Sequencing primers: 5′ U6-F; 3′ pS2-R
Terms and licenses: Academic/Nonprofit Terms; Industry Terms: Not Available to Industry
Depositor comments: The gRNA was designed to target the following Genbank reference sequence(s): NM_001982.3. Note that this plasmid does NOT contain Cas9. It should be used in conjunction with lentiCas9-Blast (Addgene #52962) or otherwise with cell lines already expressing Cas9. Browse the full kinome gRNA library at http://www.addgene.org/pooled-library/broadgpp-human-kinome/ or visit http://www.broadinstitute.org/rnai/public/ for detailed protocols and information.
How to cite: ERBB3 gRNA (BRDN0001149441) was a gift from John Doench & David Root (Addgene plasmid # 77480 ; http://n2t.net/addgene:77480 ; RRID:Addgene_77480)
