>Addgene plasmid #77480 | ERBB3 gRNA (BRDN0001149441) | depositor partial sequence | sequence record 144940 | Target Sequence
ATCATGTGAGACAACACCGG
