>Addgene plasmid #77480 | ERBB3 gRNA (BRDN0001149441) | addgene partial sequence | sequence record 187843 | hU6-F
TAGAAAGTAATAATTTCTTGGGTAGTTTGCAGTTTTAAAATTATGTTTTAAAATGGACTATCATATGCTT
ACCGTAACTTGAAAGTATTTCGATTTCTTGGCTTTATATATCTTGTGGAAAGGACGAAACACCGATCATG
TGAGACAACACCGGGTTTTAGAGCTAGAAATAGCAAGTTAAAATAAGGCTAGTCCGTTATCAACTTGAAA
AAGTGGCACCGAGTCGGTGCTTTTTTAAGCTTGGCGTAACTAGATCTTGAGACAAATGGCAGTATTCATC
CACAATTTTAAAAGAAAAGGGGGGATTGGGGGGTACAGTGCAGGGGAAAGAATAGTAGACATAATAGCAA
CAGACATACAAACTAAAGAATTACAAAAACAAATTACAAAAATTCAAAATTTTCGGGTTTATTACAGGGA
CAGCAGAGATCCACTTTGGCGCCGGCTCGAGGGGGCCCGGGTGCAAAGATGGATAAAGTTTTAAACAGAG
AGGAATCTTTGCAGCTAATGGACCTTCTAGGTCTTGAAAGGAGTGGGAATTGGCTCCGGTGCCCGTCAGT
GGGCAGAGCG
